>Addgene plasmid #205575 | pAXY0006 | addgene full sequence | sequence record 410744 | Addgene NGS Result
TGGAACAAGCGTTGCCCAGGAAAGCCGATCATGATCACTGAGTACGGCGCAGACACCGTTGCGGGCTTTC
ACGACATTGATCCAGTGATGTTCACCGAGGAATATCAAGTCGAGTACTACCAGGCGAACCACGTCGTGTT
CGATGAGTTTGAGAACTTCGTGGGTGAGCAAGCGTGGAACTTCGCGGACTTCGCGACCTCTCAGGGCGTG
ATGCGCGTCCAAGGAAACAAGAAGGGCGTGTTCACTCGTGACCGCAAGCCGAAGCTCGCCGCGCACGTCT
TTCGCGAGCGCTGGACCAACATTCCAGATTTCGGCTACAAGAACGCTAGCCATCACCATCACCATCACGT
GTGAATTGGTGACCAGCTCGAATTTCCCCGATCGTTCAAACATTTGGCAATAAAGTTTCTTAAGATTGAA
TCCTGTTGCCGGTCTTGCGATGATTATCATATAATTTCTGTTGAATTACGTTAAGCATGTAATAATTAAC
ATGTAATGCATGACGTTATTTATGAGATGGGTTTTTATGATTAGAGTCCCGCAATTATACATTTAATACG
CGATAGAAAACAAAATATAGCGCGCAAACTAGGATAAATTATCGCGCGCGGTGTCATCTATGTTACTAGA
TCGGGAATTAAACTATCAGTGTTTGACAGGATATATTGGCGGGTAAACCTAAGAGAAAAGAGCGTTTATT
AGAATAATCGGATATTTAAAAGGGCGTGAAAAGGTTTATCCGTTCGTCCATTTGTATGTGCATGCCAACC
ACAGGGTTCCCCTCGGGATCAAAGTACTTTGATCCAACCCCTCCGCTGCTATAGTGCAGTCGGCTTCTGA
CGTTCAGTGCAGCCGTCTTCTGAAAACGACATGTCGCACAAGTCCTAAGTTACGCGACAGGCTGCCGCCC
TGCCCTTTTCCTGGCGTTTTCTTGTCGCGTGTTTTAGTCGCATAAAGTAGAATACTTGCGACTAGAACCG
GAGACATTACGCCATGAACAAGAGCGCCGCCGCTGGCCTGCTGGGCTATGCCCGCGTCAGCACCGACGAC
CAGGACTTGACCAACCAACGGGCCGAACTGCACGCGGCCGGCTGCACCAAGCTGTTTTCCGAGAAGATCA
CCGGCACCAGGCGCGACCGCCCGGAGCTGGCCAGGATGCTTGACCACCTACGCCCTGGCGACGTTGTGAC
AGTGACCAGGCTAGACCGCCTGGCCCGCAGCACCCGCGACCTACTGGACATTGCCGAGCGCATCCAGGAG
GCCGGCGCGGGCCTGCGTAGCCTGGCAGAGCCGTGGGCCGACACCACCACGCCGGCCGGCCGCATGGTGT
TGACCGTGTTCGCCGGCATTGCCGAGTTCGAGCGTTCCCTAATCATCGACCGCACCCGGAGCGGGCGCGA
GGCCGCCAAGGCCCGAGGCGTGAAGTTTGGCCCCCGCCCTACCCTCACCCCGGCACAGATCGCGCACGCC
CGCGAGCTGATCGACCAGGAAGGCCGCACCGTGAAAGAGGCGGCTGCACTGCTTGGCGTGCATCGCTCGA
CCCTGTACCGCGCACTTGAGCGCAGCGAGGAAGTGACGCCCACCGAGGCCAGGCGGCGCGGTGCCTTCCG
TGAGGACGCATTGACCGAGGCCGACGCCCTGGCGGCCGCCGAGAATGAACGCCAAGAGGAACAAGCATGA
AACCGCACCAGGACGGCCAGGACGAACCGTTTTTCATTACCGAAGAGATCGAGGCGGAGATGATCGCGGC
CGGGTACGTGTTCGAGCCGCCCGCGCACGTCTCAACCGTGCGGCTGCATGAAATCCTGGCCGGTTTGTCT
GATGCCAAGCTGGCGGCCTGGCCGGCCAGCTTGGCCGCTGAAGAAACCGAGCGCCGCCGTCTAAAAAGGT
GATGTGTATTTGAGTAAAACAGCTTGCGTCATGCGGTCGCTGCGTATATGATGCGATGAGTAAATAAACA
AATACGCAAGGGGAACGCATGAAGGTTATCGCTGTACTTAACCAGAAAGGCGGGTCAGGCAAGACGACCA
TCGCAACCCATCTAGCCCGCGCCCTGCAACTCGCCGGGGCCGATGTTCTGTTAGTCGATTCCGATCCCCA
GGGCAGTGCCCGCGATTGGGCGGCCGTGCGGGAAGATCAACCGCTAACCGTTGTCGGCATCGACCGCCCG
ACGATTGACCGCGACGTGAAGGCCATCGGCCGGCGCGACTTCGTAGTGATCGACGGAGCGCCCCAGGCGG
CGGACTTGGCTGTGTCCGCGATCAAGGCAGCCGACTTCGTGCTGATTCCGGTGCAGCCAAGCCCTTACGA
CATATGGGCCACCGCCGACCTGGTGGAGCTGGTTAAGCAGCGCATTGAGGTCACGGATGGAAGGCTACAA
GCGGCCTTTGTCGTGTCGCGGGCGATCAAAGGCACGCGCATCGGCGGTGAGGTTGCCGAGGCGCTGGCCG
GGTACGAGCTGCCCATTCTTGAGTCCCGTATCACGCAGCGCGTGAGCTACCCAGGCACTGCCGCCGCCGG
CACAACCGTTCTTGAATCAGAACCCGAGGGCGACGCTGCCCGCGAGGTCCAGGCGCTGGCCGCTGAAATT
AAATCAAAACTCATTTGAGTTAATGAGGTAAAGAGAAAATGAGCAAAAGCACAAACACGCTAAGTGCCGG
CCGTCCGAGCGCACGCAGCAGCAAGGCTGCAACGTTGGCCAGCCTGGCAGACACGCCAGCCATGAAGCGG
GTCAACTTTCAGTTGCCGGCGGAGGATCACACCAAGCTGAAGATGTACGCGGTACGCCAAGGCAAGACCA
TTACCGAGCTGCTATCTGAATACATCGCGCAGCTACCAGAGTAAATGAGCAAATGAATAAATGAGTAGAT
GAATTTTAGCGGCTAAAGGAGGCGGCATGGAAAATCAAGAACAACCAGGCACCGACGCCGTGGAATGCCC
CATGTGTGGAGGAACGGGCGGTTGGCCAGGCGTAAGCGGCTGGGTTGCCTGCCGGCCCTGCAATGGCACT
GGAACCCCCAAGCCCGAGGAATCGGCGTGAGCGGTCGCAAACCATCCGGCCCGGTACAAATCGGCGCGGC
GCTGGGTGATGACCTGGTGGAGAAGTTGAAGGCCGCGCAGGCCGCCCAGCGGCAACGCATCGAGGCAGAA
GCACGCCCCGGTGAATCGTGGCAAGCGGCCGCTGATCGAATCCGCAAAGAATCCTGGCAACCGCCGGCAG
CCGGTGCGCCGTCGATTAGGAAGCCGCCCAAGGGCGACGAGCAACCAGATTTTTTCGTTCCGATGCTCTA
TGACGTGGGCACCCGCGATAGTCGCAGCATCATGGACGTGGCCGTTTTCCGTCTGTCGAAGCGTGACCGA
CGAGCTGGCGAGGTGATCCGCTACGAGCTTCCAGACGGGCACGTAGAGGTTTCCGCAGGGCCGGCCGGCA
TGGCCAGTGTGTGGGATTACGACCTGGTACTGATGGCGGTTTCCCATCTAACCGAATCCATGAACCGATA
CCGGGAAGGGAAGGGAGACAAGCCCGGCCGCGTGTTCCGTCCACACGTTGCGGACGTACTCAAGTTCTGC
CGGCGAGCCGATGGCGGAAAGCAGAAAGACGACCTGGTAGAAACCTGCATTCGGTTAAACACCACGCACG
TTGCCATGCAGCGTACGAAGAAGGCCAAGAACGGCCGCCTGGTGACGGTATCCGAGGGTGAAGCCTTGAT
TAGCCGCTACAAGATCGTAAAGAGCGAAACCGGGCGGCCGGAGTACATCGAGATCGAGCTAGCTGATTGG
ATGTACCGCGAGATCACAGAAGGCAAGAACCCGGACGTGCTGACGGTTCACCCCGATTACTTTTTGATCG
ATCCCGGCATCGGCCGTTTTCTCTACCGCCTGGCACGCCGCGCCGCAGGCAAGGCAGAAGCCAGATGGTT
GTTCAAGACGATCTACGAACGCAGTGGCAGCGCCGGAGAGTTCAAGAAGTTCTGTTTCACCGTGCGCAAG
CTGATCGGGTCAAATGACCTGCCGGAGTACGATTTGAAGGAGGAGGCGGGGCAGGCTGGCCCGATCCTAG
TCATGCGCTACCGCAACCTGATCGAGGGCGAAGCATCCGCCGGTTCCTAATGTACGGAGCAGATGCTAGG
GCAAATTGCCCTAGCAGGGGAAAAAGGTCGAAAAGGTCTCTTTCCTGTGGATAGCACGTACATTGGGAAC
CCAAAGCCGTACATTGGGAACCGGAACCCGTACATTGGGAACCCAAAGCCGTACATTGGGAACCGGTCAC
ACATGTAAGTGACTGATATAAAAGAGAAAAAAGGCGATTTTTCCGCCTAAAACTCTTTAAAACTTATTAA
AACTCTTAAAACCCGCCTGGCCTGTGCATAACTGTCTGGCCAGCGCACAGCCGAAGAGCTGCAAAAAGCG
CCTACCCTTCGGTCGCTGCGCTCCCTACGCCCCGCCGCTTCGCGTCGGCCTATCGCGGCCGCTGGCCGCT
CAAAAATGGCTGGCCTACGGCCAGGCAATCTACCAGGGCGCGGACAAGCCGCGCCGTCGCCACTCGACCG
CCGGCGCCCACATCAAGGCACCCTGCCTCGCGCGTTTCGGTGATGACGGTGAAAACCTCTGACACATGCA
GCTCCCGGAGACGGTCACAGCTTGTCTGTAAGCGGATGCCGGGAGCAGACAAGCCCGTCAGGGCGCGTCA
GCGGGTGTTGGCGGGTGTCGGGGCGCAGCCATGACCCAGTCACGTAGCGATAGCGGAGTGTATACTGGCT
TAACTATGCGGCATCAGAGCAGATTGTACTGAGAGTGCACCATATGCGGTGTGAAATACCGCACAGATGC
GTAAGGAGAAAATACCGCATCAGGCGCTCTTCCGCTTCCTCGCTCACTGACTCGCTGCGCTCGGTCGTTC
GGCTGCGGCGAGCGGTATCAGCTCACTCAAAGGCGGTAATACGGTTATCCACAGAATCAGGGGATAACGC
AGGAAAGAACATGTGAGCAAAAGGCCAGCAAAAGGCCAGGAACCGTAAAAAGGCCGCGTTGCTGGCGTTT
TTCCATAGGCTCCGCCCCCCTGACGAGCATCACAAAAATCGACGCTCAAGTCAGAGGTGGCGAAACCCGA
CAGGACTATAAAGATACCAGGCGTTTCCCCCTGGAAGCTCCCTCGTGCGCTCTCCTGTTCCGACCCTGCC
GCTTACCGGATACCTGTCCGCCTTTCTCCCTTCGGGAAGCGTGGCGCTTTCTCATAGCTCACGCTGTAGG
TATCTCAGTTCGGTGTAGGTCGTTCGCTCCAAGCTGGGCTGTGTGCACGAACCCCCCGTTCAGCCCGACC
GCTGCGCCTTATCCGGTAACTATCGTCTTGAGTCCAACCCGGTAAGACACGACTTATCGCCACTGGCAGC
AGCCACTGGTAACAGGATTAGCAGAGCGAGGTATGTAGGCGGTGCTACAGAGTTCTTGAAGTGGTGGCCT
AACTACGGCTACACTAGAAGGACAGTATTTGGTATCTGCGCTCTGCTGAAGCCAGTTACCTTCGGAAAAA
GAGTTGGTAGCTCTTGATCCGGCAAACAAACCACCGCTGGTAGCGGTGGTTTTTTTGTTTGCAAGCAGCA
GATTACGCGCAGAAAAAAAGGATCTCAAGAAGATCCTTTGATCTTTTCTACGGGGTCTGACGCTCAGTGG
AACGAAAACTCACGTTAAGGGATTTTGGTCATGCATTCTAGGTACTAAAACAATTCATCCAGTAAAATAT
AATATTTTATTTTCTCCCAATCAGGCTTGATCCCCAGTAAGTCAAAAAATAGCTCGACATACTGTTCTTC
CCCGATATCCTCCCTGATCGACCGGACGCAGAAGGCAATGTCATACCACTTGTCCGCCCTGCCGCTTCTC
CCAAGATCAATAAAGCCACTTACTTTGCCATCTTTCACAAAGATGTTGCTGTCTCCCAGGTCGCCGTGGG
AAAAGACAAGTTCCTCTTCGGGCTTTTCCGTCTTTAAAAAATCATACAGCTCGCGCGGATCTTTAAATGG
AGTGTCTTCTTCCCAGTTTTCGCAATCCACATCGGCCAGATCGTTATTCAGTAAGTAATCCAATTCGGCT
AAGCGGCTGTCTAAGCTATTCGTATAGGGACAATCCGATATGTCGATGGAGTGAAAGAGCCTGATGCACT
CCGCATACAGCTCGATAATCTTTTCAGGGCTTTGTTCATCTTCATACTCTTCCGAGCAAAGGACGCCATC
GGCCTCACTCATGAGCAGATTGCTCCAGCCATCATGCCGTTCAAAGTGCAGGACCTTTGGAACAGGCAGC
TTTCCTTCCAGCCATAGCATCATGTCCTTTTCCCGTTCCACATCATAGGTGGTCCCTTTATACCGGCTGT
CCGTCATTTTTAAATATAGGTTTTCATTTTCTCCCACCAGCTTATATACCTTAGCAGGAGACATTCCTTC
CGTATCTTTTACGCAGCGGTATTTTTCGATCAGTTTTTTCAATTCCGGTGATATTCTCATTTTAGCCATT
TATTATTTCCTTCCTCTTTTCTACAGTATTTAAAGATACCCCAAGAAGCTAATTATAACAAGACGAACTC
CAATTCACTGTTCCTTGCATTCTAAAACCTTAAATACCAGAAAACAGCTTTTTCAAAGTTGTTTTCAAAG
TTGGCGTATAACATAGTATCGACGGAGCCGATTTTGAAACCGCGGTGATCACAGGCAGCAACGCTCTGTC
ATCGTTACAATCAACATGCTACCCTCCGCGAGATCATCCGTGTTTCAAACCCGGCAGCTTAGTTGCCGTT
CTTCCGAATAGCATCGGTAACATGAGCAAAGTCTGCCGCCTTACAACGGCTCTCCCGCTGACGCCGTCCC
GGACTGATGGGCTGCCTGTATCGAGTGGTGATTTTGTGCCGAGCTGCCGGTCGGGGAGCTGTTGGCTGGC
TGGTGGCAGGATATATTGTGGTGTAAACAAATTGACGCTTAGACAACTTAATAACACATTGCGGACGTTT
TTAATGTACTGAATTAACGCCGAATTAATTCGGGGGATCTGGATTTTAGTACTGGATTTTGGTTTTAGGA
ATTAGAAATTTTATTGATAGAAGTATTTTACAAATACAAATACATACTAAGGGTTTCTTATATGCTCAAC
ACATGAGCGAAACCCTATAGGAACCCTAATTCCCTTATCTGGGAACTACTCACACATTATTATGGAGAAA
CTCGAGCTTGTCGATCGACAGATCCGGTCGGCATCTACTTCAGAAGAACTCGTCAAGAAGGCGATAGAAG
GCGATGCGCTGCGAATCGGGAGCGGCGATACCGTAAAGCACGAGGAAGCGGTCAGCCCATTCGCCGCCAA
GCTCTTCAGCAATATCACGGGTAGCCAACGCTATGTCCTGATAGCGGTCCGCCACACCCAGCCGGCCACA
GTCGATGAATCCAGAAAAGCGGCCATTTTCCACCATGATATTCGGCAAGCAGGCATCGCCATGTGTCACG
ACGAGATCCTCGCCGTCGGGCATGCGCGCCTTGAGCCTGGCGAACAGTTCGGCTGGCGCGAGCCCCTGAT
GCTCTTCGTCCAGATCATCCTGATCGACAAGACCGGCTTCCATCCGAGTACGTGCTCGCTCGATGCGATG
TTTCGCTTGGTGGTCGAATGGGCAGGTAGCCGGATCAAGCGTATGCAGCCGCCGCATTGCATCAGCCATG
ATGGATACTTTCTCGGCAGGAGCAAGGTGAGATGACAGGAGATCCTGCCCCGGCACTTCGCCCAATAGCA
GCCAGTCCCTTCCCGCTTCAGTGACAACGTCGAGCACAGCTGCGCAAGGAACGCCCGTCGTGGCCAGCCA
CGATAGCCGCGCTGCCTCGTCCTGGAGTTCATTCAGGGCACCGGACAGGTCGGTCTTGACAAAAAGAACC
GGGCGCCCCTGCGCTGACAGCCGGAACACGGCGGCATCAGAGCAGCCGATTGTCTGTTGTGCCCAGTCAT
AGCCGAATAGCCTCTCCACCCAAGCGGCCGGAGAACCTGCGTGCAATCCATCTTGTTCAATCCCCATATC
TCATTGCCCCCCGGGATCTGCGAAAGCTCGAGAGAGATAGATTTGTAGAGAGAGACTGGTGATTTCAGCG
TGTCCTCTCCAAATGAAATGAACTTCCTTATATAGAGGAAGGGTCTTGCGAAGGATAGTGGGATTGTGCG
TCATCCCTTACGTCAGTGGAGATATCACATCAATCCACTTGCTTTGAAGACGTGGTTGGAACGTCTTCTT
TTTCCACGATGCTCCTCGTGGGTGGGGGTCCATCTTTGGGACCACTGTCGGCAGAGGCATCTTGAACGAT
AGCCTTTCCTTTATCGCAATGATGGCATTTGTAGGTGCCACCTTCCTTTTCTACTGTCCTTTTGATGAAG
TGACAGATAGCTGGGCAATGGAATCCGAGGAGGTTTCCCGATATTACCCTTTGTTGAAAAGTCTCAATAG
CCCTTTGGTCTTCTGAGACTGTATCTTTGATATTCTTGGAGTAGACGAGAGTGTCGTGCTCCACCATGTT
CACATCAATCCACTTGCTTTGAAGACGTGGTTGGAACGTCTTCTTTTTCCACGATGCTCCTCGTGGGTGG
GGGTCCATCTTTGGGACCACTGTCGGCAGAGGCATCTTGAACGATAGCCTTTCCTTTATCGCAATGATGG
CATTTGTAGGTGCCACCTTCCTTTTCTACTGTCCTTTTGATGAAGTGACAGATAGCTGGGCAATGGAATC
CGAGGAGGTTTCCCGATATTACCCTTTGTTGAAAAGTCTCAATAGCCCTTTGGTCTTCTGAGACTGTATC
TTTGATATTCTTGGAGTAGACGAGAGTGTCGTGCTCCACCATGTTGGCAAGCTGCTCTAGCCAATACGCA
AACCGCCTCTCCCCGCGCGTTGGCCGATTCATTAATGCAGCTGGCACGACAGGTTTCCCGACTGGAAAGC
GGGCAGTGAGCGCAACGCAATTAATGTGAGTTAGCTCACTCATTAGGCACCCCAGGCTTTACACTTTATG
CTTCCGGCTCGTATGTTGTGTGGAATTGTGAGCGGATAACAATTTCACACAGGAAACAGCTATGACATGA
TTACGAATTCGGGGAAATTCGAGCTGGTCACCCTTATCTTTAATCATATTCCATAGTCCATACCATAGCA
CATACAGTAGTTATATGCTGGAGAAGAGATCCAACAAAACATTCACAATGGATTATAGAAACATTTGTTT
ATTCATTATAATGAGATGTTACATTCATTTAATATTAGAAAAAGCCACAAATTCATAACACAACAAGCCA
AGAAAAAAACACAAACTTAAGCACACAACCTTTTTATTTGACACACCAAATATTTCATCTTCATCTTCAT
ATTCACTATCAGGCGGAGGTGAACTTGTAGGAGCCGTGGCAAAGTGTGCCATGATCCCAGGAGGAGTGGA
TCAGCTCGGCCTTCCACTTTTCACCAGCAGCGCCGAGCACAACGTGGAGCGGGTAGAAGTGCTCTGGAAA
TGGATGGGCGAGCTTCCAGTTCGGGGCCTTGCTCTCGTAGATGTTCACTTCCTCGAAGCGGCCGTTGATG
AGGGCCTTCCTAAGCCAAGAATCGAAGGCAGCGGCCCAAGGGGCAACACCATCGAAGTAGTGCGGTGTCT
CATCGAGTGGATGTGTGGCGCTGCCGGAGCCAATAATGAGCACGCCATCATTCTTGAGCGGCGCGAGGGC
TCTGCCGAGATTGTAGTGGTAGGTGCCGTCGAGATGTGGCTGAACTGAGAGCTGGCACACCGGGATGTCC
GCCTCTGGATACATGAGCATGAGTGGAACCCAGGCGCCGTGATCAAGGCCCCTCTTTTGGTCTGTCTCGG
CTGTCTCGAACCCGGACTTCTTGAGGATCTCTTCCACCTTTCTCGCAAGCTCTGGCTCGCCTGGAGCTGG
GTACTTGAACTGGTACATGGCGGCTGGGTAGTCGTCGAAGTCGTGGATGGTGTCGTTGATGTGCACGGCG
TTCACGGTTGGCTTCACTGTCTCCCAGTGGCCGGAGATGATGAGGATGGCCTTCGGCTTCTTGGAGAAAA
TCTTCTCGCGCCATGTCTCGAAGAACGGCCTGAGCGGATGTGTATCCTCGACGGTGAGGATCGGGTTGCC
GTGGGTGATGAAGAAGGACTCTTTGATCATCTGGTCGTTGGCGTCCTCGCCGTTCATCATCTTCATAGGT
CCAGGGTTCTCCTCCACGTCTCCAGCCTGCTTCAGCAGGCTGAAGTTAGTAGCTCCGCTTCCGTAGCGCG
GAATCGGGATGAGCTTGAGCGGCTTGGTCTTTTGGAGCGCAATGCCGAACTTCTCGTCCATGTCGAGGTC
CTTCGGGGAGATGTCGCCTTCGAGCTTCCAGTTGAAGAACTGGAGGAGTGTGGCGAGCATGAGGGTGAGC
ATCCTGATGGCGAGATTCATGCCTGGGCAAATTCTGCGGCCAGCGCCAAATGGAAGGAGGCCGAAATCGC
GGCCCTTAACATCGATCTCGCAGCCGATGAAGCGCTCTGGGCTGAAAATATCGGCGTTCTGCCAGGCGTT
TGGGTCCCTGCCAATGGCCCAGAGGTTCACGAGGATCTGGGCATCCTTCGGCACGATGTAGCCGTACAGC
TCGACATCGGTGTCGGCCTTTCTTGGGAGCAAGAACACGGTCGGCGGATGGAGGCGGAGTGTCTCTTTGA
TGATCGCCTGGAGGTACGGCAGGTTGATGATGTCGGACTCTTGGATCTGCTTGTCCTTGCCGAGGACCTG
CTTGATTTCCTCTTGGGCCTTTTCCATCATCTCTGGATTGCGGATCAGCTCGGTCATCACCCACTCGAAT
GTGGAGGATGTGGTATCGGTGCCGGCGTCGAAGATGTCCACGAGGAGGTGGTTGATCTCGCCCATCGTCA
GCTCGTTCTGCTTGAACAGCTGGAGGAGCACATCGAGCACGTCGTCGGTGGTGGTGGTAGTTGTGGTGGA
GGAATCTGGGGCGAGTCTCTCGCAGATGATGCCCTGGAACACGGCGATCAGCTTGTCGAAGGAGCAGGCG
AGCCTTCTTCTAATGCCAGATGGGTCAACGCAGCCGAGAATCGGGAAGTAGTCGGCGTAGTTCGGCTTGC
CTATATCTTCCATGATGTTCCAGATCAGCTCTTTGAACTCTTGGCTGGTATGGGACTTGTGGTGCGCCAG
CTCGACGCTGAAGAACAGCTTGCTGAGGAGGTTGAGGCTGGTCGTAAAGGCGGCCTTGCCAATATCCACG
GCCTGGCCTTTCTGGGCGCACTCTTGAACGTACTCGTAGAGCTGCTGCACCTTGGCGTGCCTGAATGTCT
GGCAGGCATCGAGTCTCTGTGGGGAGAGCAGATGCACGGCGGTAATCTTGCGGAAGTTGCGCCACTTCGG
AGACACCGGGAGCCAAGACATGGTGAGCTTGTGGTGGTCGCCGGCTGTAACACTATTCGGGATCGTGCGG
TTGGAGAGCGGGTGATCCTTCTTGAGGAACATCTCTTTGGCCACGTCGGCAGAGGACACAACGATGGTGG
TCACAGAGCCGAGTCTGAGGGAAATGAGTGGGCCGTGAATCTTGGCGAGGTTGGCGAAGGACCGATGCGG
CTTCTTGCCCACCTCAAGGATGTTGCCGATGATCGGAAGCGGCTTTGGTCCTGGCGGAAGCAGCTTGGTG
GTCTGCTGGGAGAACAGCAGCTTGATGAAGTGGAAGCTGATGAACCAGATCGCGAGGATCATGGCGAGGG
TCGCATGATCCATTCTAGAGTCCCCCGTGTTCTCTCCAAATGAAATGAACTTCCTTATATAGAGGAAGGG
TCTTGCGAAGGATAGTGGGATTGTGCGTCATCCCTTACGTCAGTGGAGATATCACATCAATCCACTTGCT
TTGAAGACGTGGTTGGAACGTCTTCTTTTTCCACGATGCTCCTCGTGGGTGGGGGTCCATCTTTGGGACC
ACTGTCGGCAGAGGCATCTTCAACGATGGCCTTTCCTTTATCGCAATGATGGCATTTGTAGGAGCCACCT
TCCTTTTCCACTATCTTCACAATAAAGTGACAGATAGCTGGGCAATGGAATCCGAGGAGGTTTCCGGATA
TTACCCTTTGTTGAAAAGTCTCAATTGCCCTTTGGTCTTCTGAGACTGTATCTTTGATATTTTTGGAGTA
GACAAGTGTGTCGTGCTCCACCATGTTGACGAAGATTTTCTTCTTGTCATTGAGTCGTAAGAGACTCTGT
ATGAACTGTTCGCCAGTCTTTACGGCGAGTTCTGTTAGGTCCTCTATTTGAATCTTTGACTCCATGGCCT
TTGATTCAGTGGGAACTACCTTTTTAGAGACTCCAATCTCTATTACTTGCCTTGGTTTGTGAAGCAAGCC
TTGAATCGTCCATACTGGAATAGTACTTCTGATCTTGAGAAATATATCTTTCTCTGTGTTCTTGATGCAG
TTAGTCCTGAATCTTTTGACTGCATCTTTAACCTTCTTGGGAAGGTATTTGATTTCCTGGAGATTATTGC
TCGGGTAGATCGTCTTGATGAGACCTGCTGCGTAAGCCTCTCTAACCATCTGTGGGTTAGCATTCTTTCT
GAAATTGAAAAGGCTAATCTGGGGACCTGCAGGCATGCAAGCTTGGCACTGGCCGTCGTTTTACAACGTC
GTGACTGGGAAAACCCTGGCGTTACCCAACTTAATCGCCTTGCAGCACATCCCCCTTTCGCCAGCTGGCG
TAATAGCGAAGAGGCCCGCACCGATCGCCCTTCCCAACAGTTGCGCAGCCTGAATGGCGAATGCTAGAGC
AGCTTGAGCTTGGATCAGATTGTCGTTTCCCGCCTTCAGTTTAGCTTCATGGAGTCAAAGATTCAAATAG
AGGACCTAACAGAACTCGCCGTAAAGACTGGCGAACAGTTCATACAGAGTCTCTTACGACTCAATGACAA
GAAGAAAATCTTCGTCAACATGGTGGAGCACGACACACTTGTCTACTCCAAAAATATCAAAGATACAGTC
TCAGAAGACCAAAGGGCAATTGAGACTTTTCAACAAAGGGTAATATCCGGAAACCTCCTCGGATTCCATT
GCCCAGCTATCTGTCACTTTATTGTGAAGATAGTGGAAAAGGAAGGTGGCTCCTACAAATGCCATCATTG
CGATAAAGGAAAGGCCATCGTTGAAGATGCCTCTGCCGACAGTGGTCCCAAAGATGGACCCCCACCCACG
AGGAGCATCGTGGAAAAAGAAGACGTTCCAACCACGTCTTCAAAGCAAGTGGATTGATGTGATATCTCCA
CTGACGTAAGGGATGACGCACAATCCCACTATCCTTCGCAAGACCCTTCCTCTATATAAGGAAGTTCATT
TCATTTGGAGAGAACACGGGGGACTCTTGACATGACCGCCATCAAGATGAACACCAACGGCGAGGGCGAG
ACACAGCACATCCTCATGATCCCGTTCATGGCGCAGGGCCACCTCAGGCCATTTCTCGAACTCGCCATGT
TCCTCTACAAGCGCTCCCACGTGATCATCACCCTGCTCACAACTCCGCTCAACGCCGGCTTCCTCAGGCA
CCTCCTTCACCACCATTCCTACTCCTCCAGCGGCATCAGGATCGTCGAGCTGCCATTCAACTCCACCAAC
CACGGACTCCCACCGGGCATCGAGAACACCGATAAGCTCACACTCCCGCTCGTGGTGTCCCTCTTCCATT
CCACCATCAGCCTCGATCCGCACCTCCGCGATTACATCTCCAGGCATTTCAGCCCAGCCAGGCCACCACT
CTGCGTGATCCATGATGTGTTCCTCGGCTGGGTTGACCAGGTGGCCAAGGATGTGGGCTCTACAGGCGTG
GTGTTCACAACAGGCGGCGCTTATGGCACATCCGCCTACGTGTCCATCTGGAACGATCTCCCGCACCAGA
ACTACTCCGACGACCAAGAGTTCCCGCTGCCAGGCTTCCCAGAGAACCATAAGTTCCGCAGGTCCCAGCT
CCATCGGTTCCTCAGATATGCCGACGGCTCCGACGATTGGTCCAAGTATTTCCAGCCGCAGCTCCGCCAG
TCCATGAAGTCTTTTGGCTGGCTCTGCTTGTCCTACGAGACCGAGATTCTTACTGTTGAGTATGGATTGC
TTCCAATCGGCAAGATCGTAGAGAAACGTATTGAGTGTACAGTTTATTCTGTTGACAACAACGGAAATAT
CTATACTCAGCCTGTTGCTCAATGGCACGATAGAGGGGAACAAGAGGTTTTCGAGTATTGCCTTGAGGAT
GGTAGCCTCATTCGAGCAACAAAAGATCACAAATTTATGACAGTGGATGGTCAGATGTTACCTATCGATG
AAATTTTCGAAAGGGAATTAGACCTCATGAGAGTGGATAACCTCCCTAATTAGATATGAAGATGAAGATG
AAATATTTGGTGTGTCAAATAAAAAGCTTGTGTGCTTAAGTTTGTGTTTTTTTCTTGGCTTGTTGTGTTA
TGAATTTGTGGCTTTTTCTAATATTAAATGAATGTAAGATCTCATTATAATGAATAAACAAATGTTTCTA
TAATCCATTGTGAATGTTTTGTTGGATCTCTTCTGCAGCATATAACTACTGTATGTGCTATGGTATGGAC
TATGGAATATGATTAAAGATAAGATGGGCTCATAGAGTAAAACGAGGCGAGGGACCTATAAACCTCCCTT
CATCATGCTATTTCATGATCTATTTTATAAAATAAAGATGTAGAAAAAAGTAAGCGTAATAACCGCAAAA
CAAATGATTTAAAACATGGCACATAATGAGGAGATTAAGTTCGGTTTACGTTTATTTTAGTACTAATTGT
AACGTGAGACTACGTATCGGGAATCGCCTAATTAAAGCATTAATGCGAACCTGATTAGATTCACCGACCC
TCCTATCGTGTCGACCTTTCTGTTTCTTAGAATTTTTTGGTAGTCTATGTACTAATAATGTCAGCTTCGT
ATTTATTTCATAAGCAATTTGCATTTGCAATTTGTTTTTTACTTTTATTTTTATTGTATTGTGGAATGTG
GACTCGTACCAACATGAAGTTATATACCACCAAAAAAATTACAGTTAGTCAAAAGATTCACGAGTGAGAG
CTACTTATGATTGTCTTTTACGTATATGTCTAATTGTCTATTTGCTCAATAATCTTTGTACTTTCTTTTG
TCGTTGATAAAATCACAAAGTTCCAAAAGTAATCGAATGATTTGCTTTTAAGAAAAGAAGAGCTCAATAA
TTCAACATATATCTGTACACAACGCG
Features (pLannotate 1.2.2; 29 found; start..end, strand, type, name):
    331..348     +  CDS            7xHis (fragment): 6xHis affinity tag
    380..632     +  terminator     NOS terminator: nopaline synthase terminator and poly(A) signal
    654..678     +  misc_feature   RB T-DNA repeat: right border repeat from nopaline C58 T-DNA
   1018..1419    +  CDS            Y4CG_SINFN (fragment): Protein inferred from homology: Swiss-Prot protein existence level 3. From Sinorhizobium fredii (strain NBRC 101917 / NGR234).
   1979..2608    +  CDS            pVS1 StaA: stability protein from the Pseudomonas plasmid pVS1 (Heeb et al., 2000)
   3037..4110    +  CDS            pVS1 RepA: replication protein from the Pseudomonas plasmid pVS1 (Heeb et al., 2000)
   4176..4370    +  rep_origin     pVS1 oriV: origin of replication for the Pseudomonas plasmid pVS1 (Heeb et al., 2000)
   4573..4612    +  CDS            rop (fragment): Rop protein, which maintains plasmids at low copy number; rop
   4714..4854    +  misc_feature   bom: basis of mobility region from pBR322
   5040..5628    -  rep_origin     ori: high-copy-number ColE1/pMB1/pBR322/pUC origin of replication
   5715..6509    -  CDS            KanR: aminoglycoside phosphotransferase; aphA-3; confers resistance to kanamycin
   6934..6958    +  misc_feature   LB T-DNA repeat: left border repeat from nopaline C58 T-DNA
   7036..7210    -  polyA_signal   CaMV poly(A) signal: cauliflower mosaic virus polyadenylation signal
   7250..8042    -  CDS            NeoR/KanR (fragment): aminoglycoside phosphotransferase from Tn5; aph(3')-II (or nptII); confers resistance to neomycin, kanamycin, and G418 (Geneticin®)
   8115..8791    -  promoter       CaMV 35S promoter (enhanced): cauliflower mosaic virus 35S promoter with a duplicated enhancer region
   8881..8969    +  CDS            lacI (fragment): lac repressor; lacI; The lac repressor binds to the lac operator to inhibit transcription in E. coli. This inhibition can be relieved by adding lactose or isopropyl-β-D-thiogalactopyranoside (IPTG).
   8982..9003    +  protein_bind   CAP binding site: CAP binding activates transcription in the presence of cAMP. E. coli catabolite activator protein
   9018..9048    +  promoter       lac promoter: promoter for the E. coli lac operon
   9052..9074    +  protein_bind   lac operator (fragment): The lac repressor binds to the lac operator to inhibit transcription in E. coli. This inhibition can be relieved by adding lactose or isopropyl-β-D-thiogalactopyranoside (IPTG). lac repressor encoded by lacI
   9133..9381    -  terminator     HSP terminator: efficient transcription terminator from the Arabidopsis thaliana heat shock protein 18.2 gene (Nagaya et al., 2010)
   9392..10216   -  CDS            DODA1: DOD1W_BETVU - Experimental evidence at transcript level: Swiss-Prot protein existence level 2. Opens the cyclic ring of dihydroxy-phenylalanine (DOPA) between carbons 4 and 5, thus producing an unstable seco-DOPA that rearranges nonenzymatically to betalamic acid. From Beta vulgaris (Sugar beet).
  10283..11773   -  CDS            CYP76AD1: C76AD_BETVU - Also known as Bv2g029890_ucyh From Beta vulgaris (Sugar beet).
  11792..12133   -  promoter       CaMV 35S promoter: strong constitutive promoter from cauliflower mosaic virus
  12624..12644   +  misc_feature   MCS (fragment): pUC18/19 multiple cloning site
  12647..12801   +  CDS            lacZα (fragment): LacZα fragment of β-galactosidase; lacZ fragment
  13041..13382   +  promoter       CaMV 35S promoter: strong constitutive promoter from cauliflower mosaic virus
  13996..14394   +  CDS            dnaE-N (fragment): DPO3A_SYNY3 - Experimental evidence at protein level: Swiss-Prot protein existence level 1. DNA polymerase III is a complex, multichain enzyme responsible for most of the replicative synthesis in bacteria. This DNA polymerase also exhibits 3' to 5' exonuclease activity. The alpha chain is the DNA polymerase (By similarity). From Synechocystis sp. (strain PCC 6803 / Kazusa).
  14405..14653   +  terminator     HSP terminator: efficient transcription terminator from the Arabidopsis thaliana heat shock protein 18.2 gene (Nagaya et al., 2010)
  15282..324     +  CDS            GUSPlus™ (fragment) (across the origin): β-glucuronidase codon-optimized Staphylococcus gusA gene with a catalase intron to ensure expression in plants but not bacteria
