[The description below was written by a language model from this plasmid's Addgene catalogue record and pLannotate feature annotations shown in this document.]
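Description:
pAXY0006 is a plant expression binary vector of about 15.3 kb built on the pGFPGUSplusKan backbone for Agrobacterium-mediated T-DNA delivery. Outside the nopaline-type left and right border repeats it carries a high-copy ColE1/pUC-type origin and a pBR322 bom site for propagation in E. coli. It also carries the pVS1 oriV with RepA and StaA for replication and stable maintenance in Agrobacterium, plus a bacterial kanamycin resistance gene (aphA-3). Within the T-DNA, an enhanced CaMV 35S promoter drives nptII with a CaMV poly(A) signal, giving neomycin/G418-type selection in plant cells. Remnants of the parental vector are also annotated, including lac promoter/lacZα fragments and a GUSPlus fragment with a His tag and NOS terminator.

The payload consists of two 35S-driven cassettes, each ending in the Arabidopsis HSP18.2 terminator and arranged in opposite orientations. One encodes the N-terminal portion (residues 1–231) of a glucosyltransferase fused to the N-terminal half of the NpuDnaE split intein, codon-optimised for Arabidopsis. The annotation tool detects only the intein portion, through homology to a cyanobacterial DnaE. The other cassette expresses the sugar beet enzymes CYP76AD1 and DODA as a single transcript separated by a P2A self-cleaving peptide.

CYP76AD1, DODA and a glucosyltransferase are the enzymes usually combined to produce betalain pigment as a visible reporter. The design therefore implies that this plasmid supplies two complete enzymes and only half of the third. A partner construct carrying the C-terminal intein and the remaining glucosyltransferase fragment would presumably allow protein trans-splicing to restore the full enzyme, although the record does not name that partner. This fits the associated work on intein-based split selectable markers for stacking genes from two T-DNAs in plants.
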