Addgene plasmid #205575: pAXY0006
Purpose: Glucos(1-231)-NpuDnaE(N)
Depositing lab: Xiaohan Yang. Depositing organization: Oak Ridge National Laboratory. Publication: Split selectable marker systems utilizing inteins facilitate gene stacking in plants. Yuan G, Lu H, De K, Hassan MM, Liu Y, Islam MT, Muchero W, Tuskan GA, Yang X. Commun Biol. 2023 May 26;6(1):567. doi: 10.1038/s42003-023-04950-8. PubMed 37237044.
Backbone
  Vector backbone: pGFPGUSplusKan
  Vector type: Plant Expression
  Selectable markers: Neomycin (select with G418)
Growth in bacteria
  Bacterial resistance: Kanamycin, 50 μg/mL
  Growth temperature: 37°C
  Growth strain: DH5alpha
  Copy number: High Copy
Gene/Insert 1
  Gene/Insert name: Glucosyltransferase and NpuDnaE(N)_Arabidopsis-codon-OP
  Species: Synthetic
  Promoter: 35S
  Cloning method: Gateway Cloning
  Sequencing primers: 5′ N/A
Gene/Insert 2
  Gene/Insert name: CYP76AD1-P2A-DODA
  Species: Synthetic
  Promoter: 35S
  Cloning method: Gateway Cloning
  Sequencing primers: 5′ N/A
Terms and licenses: Academic/Nonprofit Terms; Industry Terms: Not Available to Industry
How to cite: pAXY0006 was a gift from Xiaohan Yang (Addgene plasmid # 205575 ; http://n2t.net/addgene:205575 ; RRID:Addgene_205575)
